Addgene plasmid #131534: Ad-FOXO1 1-280
Purpose: Expresses FOXO1 1-280 in mammalian cells
Depositing lab: Haiyan Xu. Depositing organization: Brown University. Publication: Mapping MKP-3/FOXO1 interaction and evaluating the effect on gluconeogenesis. Jiao P, Feng B, Xu H. PLoS One. 2012;7(7):e41168. doi: 10.1371/journal.pone.0041168. Epub 2012 Jul 25. PubMed 22848439.
Backbone
  Vector backbone: pAd/CMV/V5-DEST
  Backbone manufacturer: Invitrogen (Life Technologies)
  Backbone size w/o insert (bp): 36686
  Total vector size (bp): 37529
  Modifications to backbone: No
  Vector type: Adenoviral
Growth in bacteria
  Bacterial resistance: Ampicillin, 100 μg/mL
  Growth temperature: 37°C
  Growth strain: NEB Stable
  Copy number: Unknown
Gene/Insert
  Gene/Insert name: Forkhead box O1
  Species: M. musculus (mouse)
  Insert size (bp): 843
  Mutation: only reserved amino acid 1-280
  GenBank ID: NM_019739.3
  Entrez Gene: Foxo1 (a.k.a. Afxh, FKHR, Fkhr1, Foxo1a)
  Promoter: CMV
  Tag / fusion protein: No
  Cloning method: Gateway Cloning
  Sequencing primers: 5′ T7 primer TAATACGACTCACTATAGGG
Terms and licenses: Academic/Nonprofit Terms; Industry Terms: Not Available to Industry
How to cite: Ad-FOXO1 1-280 was a gift from Haiyan Xu (Addgene plasmid # 131534 ; http://n2t.net/addgene:131534 ; RRID:Addgene_131534)
