[The description below was written by a language model from this plasmid's Addgene catalogue record and pLannotate feature annotations shown in this document.]
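Description:
Ad-FOXO1 1-280 is a recombinant adenoviral plasmid built on the Invitrogen pAd/CMV/V5-DEST Gateway destination backbone and intended to express a truncated mouse FOXO1 in mammalian cells. The bulk of the plasmid is a human adenovirus serotype 5 genome bounded by the two inverted terminal repeats, with the Ad5 Ψ packaging signal next to the left ITR. The annotated viral genes include the replication proteins (polymerase, preterminal protein, DNA-binding protein), the VA RNAs, the late structural genes such as hexon, penton base and fiber, and E4 open reading frames. No E1 genes are annotated, and the expression cassette sits at the left end of the genome, where E1 normally lies. This fits a replication-defective vector that must be packaged in a complementing cell line. Only a few E3 reading frames are detected. Outside the ITRs, a small bacterial segment carries a high-copy ColE1/pUC-type origin and the β-lactamase gene for ampicillin selection in E. coli.

The payload is an 843 bp fragment of mouse Foxo1 encoding amino acids 1–280 only, inserted by Gateway recombination and therefore flanked by attB1 and attB2 sites. It is driven by the CMV immediate-early enhancer and promoter, with a T7 promoter just upstream, and terminated by the HSV TK polyadenylation signal. A V5 epitope coding sequence from the backbone lies downstream of attB2, but the catalogue lists no tag, so the insert presumably is not fused to it. The associated work mapped the MKP-3/FOXO1 interaction and its effect on gluconeogenesis, so this truncation probably served as a domain-mapping construct. The sequenced record (35,372 nt) is shorter than the stated total size of 37,529 bp, a discrepancy the record does not explain.
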