Features (pLannotate 1.2.2; 45 found; start..end, strand, type, name):
      1..103     +  repeat_region  ITR: inverted terminal repeat of human adenovirus serotype 5 inverted
    191..341     +  misc_signal    Ad5 Ψ: packaging signal for adenovirus serotype 5
    524..576     -  misc_feature   bom (fragment): basis of mobility region from pBR322
    731..1110    +  enhancer       CMV enhancer: human cytomegalovirus immediate early enhancer
   1111..1314    +  promoter       CMV promoter: human cytomegalovirus (CMV) immediate early promoter
   1310..1343    +  LTR            5' LTR (truncated) (fragment): truncated 5' long terminal repeat (LTR) from HIV-1
   1359..1377    +  promoter       T7 promoter: promoter for bacteriophage T7 RNA polymerase
   1407..1431    +  protein_bind   attB1: mutant version of attB; recombination site for the Gateway® BP reaction BP Clonase™
   1479..2315    +  CDS            Foxo1 (fragment): FOXO1_MOUSE - Also known as Fkhr, Foxo1a. Experimental evidence at protein level: Swiss-Prot protein existence level 1. Transcription factor that is the main target of insulin signaling and regulates metabolic homeostasis in response to oxidative stress (PubMed:12754525, PubMed:15184386, PubMed:15220471, PubMed:16917544, PubMed:17090532, PubMed:17627282, PubMed:17681146, PubMed:20519497, PubMed:20668652, PubMed:21196578, PubMed:21335550, PubMed:21471200, PubMed:22298775, PubMed:22417654, PubMed:22510882). Binds to the insulin response element (IRE) with consensus sequence 5'- TT[G/A]TTTTG-3' a
   2335..2359    -  protein_bind   attB2: mutant version of attB; recombination site for the Gateway® BP reaction BP Clonase™
   2385..2426    +  CDS            V5 tag: epitope tag from simian virus 5
   2510..2558    +  polyA_signal   HSV TK poly(A) signal: herpes simplex virus thymidine kinase polyadenylation signal (Cole and Stacy, 1985)
   2840..3259    +  CDS            IX: CAP9_ADE05 - Experimental evidence at protein level: Swiss-Prot protein existence level 1. Structural component of the virion that acts as a cement protein on the capsid exterior and forms triskelion structures consisting of three molecules that stabilize three hexon trimers at the center of each icosahedral facet and fixes the peripentonal hexons. Dispensable for assembly. During virus entry, recruits the anterograde motor kinesin-1 to the capsid docked at the nuclear pore complex thereby subjecting the docked capsid to a pulling force. The resulting tension leads to capsid disruption, disper
   3346..4575    -  CDS            IVa2 (fragment): PKG1_ADEM1 - Protein inferred from homology: Swiss-Prot protein existence level 3. Component of the packaging machinery which encapsidates the viral DNA into preformed capsids and transcriptional activator of the viral major late promoter (MLP). Binds, along with packaging proteins 2 and 3, to the specific packaging sequence on the left end of viral genomic DNA and displays ATPase activity thereby providing the power stroke of the packaging machinery. The activity of packaging protein IVa2 is stimulated by protein 33K which acts as a terminase. May be the protein that pumps DNA into the capsid
   4431..7598    -  CDS            POL: DPOL_ADE05 - Experimental evidence at protein level: Swiss-Prot protein existence level 1. Eukaryotic-type DNA polymerase involved in viral genomic replication. DNA synthesis is protein primed, and acts in a strand displacement replication. Assembles in complex with viral pTP, DBP, host NFIA and host POU2F1/OCT1 on viral origin of replication. The polymerase covalently transfers dCMP onto pTP, thereby initiating complementary strand synthesis. From Human adenovirus C serotype 5 (HAdV-5) (Human adenovirus 5).
   7817..9820    -  CDS            PTP: TERM_ADE05 - Experimental evidence at protein level: Swiss-Prot protein existence level 1. Protein covalently bound to the viral DNA that acts as a primer for viral genomic replication by DNA strand displacement. Assembles on the viral origin of replication in an initiation complex with viral polymerase, DBP, host NFIA and host POU2F1/OCT1. During initiation, the polymerase covalently couples the first dCTP with Ser- 580 of pTP. The terminal protein stimulates the template activity over 20 fold compared to protein-free templates. Neo-synthesized viral genomes are linked to two preterminal prot
   9851..10007   +  ncRNA          VA: Accession: RF00102 - VA RNA
  10106..10263   +  ncRNA          VA: Accession: RF00102 - VA RNA
  10281..11525   +  CDS            L1: PKG3_ADE05 - Experimental evidence at protein level: Swiss-Prot protein existence level 1. Involved in viral genome packaging through its interaction with packaging proteins 1 and 2. After proteolytic cleavage by adenovirus protease, L1 52/55k protein is removed from the capsid during viral maturation. From Human adenovirus C serotype 5 (HAdV-5) (Human adenovirus 5).
  11549..13303   +  CDS            CAP3_ADE05: Experimental evidence at protein level: Swiss-Prot protein existence level 1. Structural component of the virion that acts as a cement protein on the capsid exterior and which mediates the interactions between the hexons, including the peripentonal hexons, and reaches all the way to the penton vertices. Two hexon linking proteins IIIa, one from each facet, stabilize the unique edge interface between a pair of facets. As the virus enters the host cell, hexon linking proteins IIIa are shed concomitant with virion acidification in the endosome. During virus assembly, seems to play a role in the s
  13388..15100   +  CDS            L2: CAPSP_ADE05 - Experimental evidence at protein level: Swiss-Prot protein existence level 1. Major capsid protein that self-associates to form penton base pentamers, each in the shape of a pentagon, situated at the 12 vertices of the pseudo T=25 capsid. Involved in virus secondary attachment to host cell after initial attachment by the fiber protein. Binds host integrin heterodimer ITGAV-ITGB5 (alphaV-beta5) thereby triggering clathrin-mediated endocytosis of virions. Mediates initial virus attachment to CXADR-negative cells. Binding to integrins ITGAV-ITGB5 also seems to induce macropinocytosi
  15110..15703   +  CDS            L2: NP_ADE02 - Experimental evidence at protein level: Swiss-Prot protein existence level 1. Plays a role in the inhibition of host immune response within the nucleus. Interacts with cellular nucleosomes and immobilizes the host immune danger signal HMGB1 on chromatin. In turn, prevents HMGB1 release out of the cell and thus decreases inflammation. Plays also a role in the wrapping and condensation of the viral DNA. May also promote viral genome import into the nucleus. From Human adenovirus C serotype 2 (HAdV-2) (Human adenovirus 2).
  15776..16879   +  CDS            L2: CORE5_ADE05 - Experimental evidence at protein level: Swiss-Prot protein existence level 1. Associates loosely with the viral DNA to form an outer shell around the nucleoprotein-DNA complex and links it with the capsid by binding the endosome lysis protein. Dissociates from the viral genome during entry. Might be involved in nuclear capsid assembly of the viral particles through its association with NPM1/nucleophosmin. From Human adenovirus C serotype 5 (HAdV-5) (Human adenovirus 5).
  16910..17149   +  CDS            COR10_ADE02: Experimental evidence at protein level: Swiss-Prot protein existence level 1. [Pre-core protein X]: Interacts with the viral DNA and aids in tightly condensing it within the capsid. Cleavage of pre-core protein X may serve to partially relax this structure within the mature virion prior to its entry into the nucleus. From Human adenovirus C serotype 2 (HAdV-2) (Human adenovirus 2).
  17235..17984   +  CDS            L3: CAP6_ADE05 - Experimental evidence at protein level: Swiss-Prot protein existence level 1. [Protease cofactor]: Cofactor that activates the viral protease. Binds to viral protease in a 1:1 ratio. From Human adenovirus C serotype 5 (HAdV-5) (Human adenovirus 5).
  18073..20928   +  CDS            L3 (sequence partly withheld): CAPSH_ADE05 - Experimental evidence at protein level: Swiss-Prot protein existence level 1. Major capsid protein that self-associates to form 240 hexon trimers, each in the shape of a hexagon, building most of the pseudo T=25 capsid. Assembled into trimeric units with the help of the chaperone shutoff protein. Transported by pre-protein VI to the nucleus where it associates with other structural proteins to form an empty capsid. Might be involved, through its interaction with host dyneins, in the intracellular microtubule-dependent transport of incoming viral capsid to the nucleus. From Human
  20964..21575   +  CDS            L3: PRO_ADE05 - Experimental evidence at transcript level: Swiss-Prot protein existence level 2. Cleaves viral precursor proteins (pTP, pIIIa, pVI, pVII, pVIII, and pX) inside newly assembled particles giving rise to mature virions. Protease complexed to its cofactor slides along the viral DNA to specifically locate and cleave the viral precursors. Mature virions have a weakened organization compared to the unmature virions, thereby facilitating subsequent uncoating. Without maturation, the particle lacks infectivity and is unable to uncoat. Late in adenovirus infection, in the cytoplasm, may part
  21677..23263   -  CDS            DBP: DNB2_ADE05 - Experimental evidence at protein level: Swiss-Prot protein existence level 1. Plays a role in the elongation phase of viral strand displacement replication by unwinding the template in an ATP- independent fashion, employing its capacity to form multimers. Also enhances the rate of initiation. Released from template upon second strand synthesis. Assembles in complex with viral pTP, viral pol, host NFIA and host POU2F1/OCT1 on viral origin of replication. Covers the whole ssDNA genome during synthesis. The complementary strand synthesis induces its relese from DNA template. May inhi
  23292..25712   +  CDS            L4: SHUT_ADE05 - Experimental evidence at protein level: Swiss-Prot protein existence level 1. Protein that inhibits host translation while promoting late viral translation by ribosome shunting. Blocks host cap-dependent translation by binding to eIF4G, displacing MKNK1 from cap initiation complexes and preventing EIF4E phosphorylation. Binds to the tripartite leader sequence of viral late mRNAs and recruits host eIF4G, PABPC1/poly-A binding protein and 40S ribosomes subunits on viral mRNAs, allowing ribosome shunting and efficient translation of late viral mRNAs even though conventional translati
  25925..26308   +  CDS            SF33K_ADE02 (fragment): Experimental evidence at protein level: Swiss-Prot protein existence level 1. Probably functions as the small terminase that is part of the molecular motor that translocates genomic DNA in empty capsid during DNA packaging. This motor is located at a unique vertex and comprises at least the IVa2 ATPase, the small terminase 33K and probably a portal. Forms a ring-like structure of about 17 nm in which genomic DNA is translocated into the capsid. Stimulates IVa2 ATPase activity in the presence of the viral genome. Once the DNA is packaged, the terminase detaches: the 33K protein is present in th
  26399..27079   +  CDS            L4: CAP8_ADE02 - Experimental evidence at protein level: Swiss-Prot protein existence level 1. [Hexon-linking protein-C]: Structural component of the virion that acts as a cement protein on the capsid interior and which glue the peripentonal hexons and group-of-nine hexons together. From Human adenovirus C serotype 2 (HAdV-2) (Human adenovirus 2).
  27083..27403   +  CDS            E312_ADE02: Experimental evidence at protein level: Swiss-Prot protein existence level 1. From Human adenovirus C serotype 2 (HAdV-2) (Human adenovirus 2).
  27818..28183   +  CDS            E3145_ADE02: Experimental evidence at protein level: Swiss-Prot protein existence level 1. May prevent Nf-kappaB activation by immune signals like Tumor necrosis factor, presumably by inhibiting NFKB1 dimer DNA-binding. May act directly at the TNF receptor to inhibit signaling. From Human adenovirus C serotype 2 (HAdV-2) (Human adenovirus 2).
  28214..28378   -  CDS            UXP_ADE05 (fragment): Experimental evidence at transcript level: Swiss-Prot protein existence level 2. Might play a role in viral replication since it is associated with viral replication centers. Seems to have an effect on DBP localization. From Human adenovirus C serotype 5 (HAdV-5) (Human adenovirus 5).
  28389..30131   +  CDS            SPIKE_ADE05: Experimental evidence at protein level: Swiss-Prot protein existence level 1. Forms spikes that protrude from each vertex of the icosahedral capsid. Interacts with host coxsackievirus and adenovirus receptor CXADR located at the cell tight junctions to provide virion initial attachment to target cell. The fiber protein binds to CXADR with a higher affinity than CXADR binds to itself, thereby blocking the cell-cell adhesion function of CXADR dimers and leading to local disruption of the tight junction. Fiber protein present on neo- synthesized particles may thus disrupt the junctional integrity
  30264..30341   -  CDS            E417_ADE03: Protein predicted: Swiss-Prot protein existence level 4. From Human adenovirus B serotype 3 (HAdV-3) (Human adenovirus 3).
  30543..31424   -  CDS            E434_ADE02: Experimental evidence at protein level: Swiss-Prot protein existence level 1. Plays a major role to prevent cellular inhibition of viral genome replication by nuclear bodies. Assembles an SCF-like E3 ubiquitin ligase complex based on the cellular proteins ELOB, ELOC, CUL5 and RBX1, in cooperation with viral E1B-55K. This viral RING-type ligase ubiquitinates cellular substrates prior to proteasomal degradation: p53/TP53, LIG4, MRE11-RAD50-NBS1 (MRN) complex, ITGA3, DAXX and BLM. From Human adenovirus C serotype 2 (HAdV-2) (Human adenovirus 2).
  31703..32050   -  CDS            E411_ADE05: Experimental evidence at protein level: Swiss-Prot protein existence level 1. From Human adenovirus C serotype 5 (HAdV-5) (Human adenovirus 5).
  32050..32439   -  CDS            E4RF2_ADE02: Protein predicted: Swiss-Prot protein existence level 4. From Human adenovirus C serotype 2 (HAdV-2) (Human adenovirus 2).
  32490..32873   -  CDS            E4RF1_ADE02: Experimental evidence at protein level: Swiss-Prot protein existence level 1. May modulate tight-junctions functions of infected cells through interactions with PDZ proteins. E4 ORF1 has ben show for Adenovirus 9 to interact with protein involved in tight junction regulation. May play a role in mTOR activation by activating PI3- kinase, thus overriding cellular checkpoint for translation. From Human adenovirus C serotype 2 (HAdV-2) (Human adenovirus 2).
  33183..33285   -  repeat_region  ITR: inverted terminal repeat of human adenovirus serotype 5 inverted
  33339..33463   +  CDS            TcR (fragment): tetracycline efflux protein; tet; confers resistance to tetracycline
  33509..34097   -  rep_origin     ori: high-copy-number ColE1/pMB1/pBR322/pUC origin of replication
  34249..35109   -  CDS            AmpR: β-lactamase; bla; confers resistance to ampicillin, carbenicillin, and related antibiotics
  35110..35214   -  promoter       AmpR promoter: bla
>Addgene plasmid #131534 | Ad-FOXO1 1-280 | addgene full sequence | sequence record 256824 | Addgene NGS Result
CATCATCAATAATATACCTTATTTTGGATTGAAGCCAATATGATAATGAGGGGGTGGAGTTTGTGACGTG
GCGCGGGGCGTGGGAACGGGGCGGGTGACGTAGTAGTGTGGCGGAAGTGTGATGTTGCAAGTGTGGCGGA
ACACATGTAAGCGACGGATGTGGCAAAAGTGACGTTTTTGGTGTGCGCCGGTGTACACAGGAAGTGACAA
TTTTCGCGCGGTTTTAGGCGGATGTTGTAGTAAATTTGGGCGTAACCGAGTAAGATTTGGCCATTTTCGC
GGGAAAACTGAATAAGAGGAAGTGAAATCTGAATAATTTTGTGTTACTCATAGCGCGTAATATTTGTCTA
GGGCCGCGGGGACTTTGACCGTTTACGTGGAGACTCGCCCAGGTGTTTTTCTCAGGTGTTTTCCGCGTTC
CGGGTCAAAGTTGGCGTTTTATTATTATAGTCAGTCGAAGCTTGGATCCGGTACCTCTAGAATTCTCGAG
CGGCCGCTAGCGACATCGGATCTCCCGATCCCCTATGGTGCACTCTCAGTACAATCTGCTCTGATGCCGC
ATAGTTAAGCCAGTATCTGCTCCCTGCTTGTGTGTTGGAGGTCGCTGAGTAGTGCGCGAGCAAAATTTAA
GCTACAACAAGGCAAGGCTTGACCGACAATTGCATGAAGAATCTGCTTAGGGTTAGGCGTTTTGCGCTGC
TTCGCGATGTACGGGCCAGATATACGCGTTGACATTGATTATTGACTAGTTATTAATAGTAATCAATTAC
GGGGTCATTAGTTCATAGCCCATATATGGAGTTCCGCGTTACATAACTTACGGTAAATGGCCCGCCTGGC
TGACCGCCCAACGACCCCCGCCCATTGACGTCAATAATGACGTATGTTCCCATAGTAACGCCAATAGGGA
CTTTCCATTGACGTCAATGGGTGGAGTATTTACGGTAAACTGCCCACTTGGCAGTACATCAAGTGTATCA
TATGCCAAGTACGCCCCCTATTGACGTCAATGACGGTAAATGGCCCGCCTGGCATTATGCCCAGTACATG
ACCTTATGGGACTTTCCTACTTGGCAGTACATCTACGTATTAGTCATCGCTATTACCATGGTGATGCGGT
TTTGGCAGTACATCAATGGGCGTGGATAGCGGTTTGACTCACGGGGATTTCCAAGTCTCCACCCCATTGA
CGTCAATGGGAGTTTGTTTTGGCACCAAAATCAACGGGACTTTCCAAAATGTCGTAACAACTCCGCCCCA
TTGACGCAAATGGGCGGTAGGCGTGTACGGTGGGAGGTCTATATAAGCAGAGCTCTCTGGCTAACTAGAG
AACCCACTGCTTACTGGCTTATCGAAATTAATACGACTCACTATAGGGAGACCCAAGCTGGCTAGTTAAG
CTATCAACAAGTTTGTACAAAAAAGCAGGCTCCGCGGCCGCCCCCTTCACCATGGACTACAAAGACGATG
ACGACAAGGCCGAAGCGCCTCAGGTGGTGGAGACCGACCCGGACTTCGAGCCGCTGCCCCGGCAGCGTTC
CTGTACCTGGCCGCTGCCCAGGCCGGAGTTTAACCAGTCCAACTCGACCACCTCCAGTCCGGCGCCGTCG
GGCGGCGCGGCCGCCAACCCCGACGCCGCGGCGAGCCTGGCCTCGGCGTCCGCTGTCAGCACCGACTTTA
TGAGCAACCTGAGCCTGCTGGAGGAGAGTGAGGACTTCGCGCGGGCGCCAGGCTGCGTGGCCGTGGCGGC
GGCGGCTGCGGCCAGCAGGGGCCTGTGCGGGGACTTCCAGGGCCCCGAGGCGGGCTGCGTGCACCCAGCG
CCGCCACAGCCCCCACCGACCGGGCCGCTGTCGCAGCCCCCACCCGTGCCTCCCTCCGCTGCCGCCGCCG
CGGGGCCACTCGCGGGACAGCCGCGCAAGACCAGCTCGTCGCGCCGCAACGCGTGGGGCAACCTGTCGTA
CGCCGACCTCATCACCAAGGCCATCGAGAGCTCAGCCGAGAAGAGGCTCACCCTGTCGCAGATCTACGAG
TGGATGGTGAAGAGCGTGCCCTACTTCAAGGATAAGGGCGACAGCAACAGCTCGGCGGGCTGGAAGAATT
CAATTCGTCATAATCTGTCCCTTCACAGCAAGTTTATTCGAGTGCAGAATGAAGGAACTGGAAAGAGTTC
TTGGTGGATGCTCAATCCAGAGGGAGGCAAGAGCGGAAAATCACCCCGGAGAAGAGCTGCGTCCATGGAC
AACAACAGTAAATTTGCTAAGAGCCGAGGGCGGGCTGCTAAGAAAAAAGCATCTCTCCAGTCTGGGCAAG
AGGGTTAAAAGGGTGGGCGCGCCGACCCAGCTTTCTTGTACAAAGTGGTTGATCTAGAGGGCCCGCGGTT
CGAAGGTAAGCCTATCCCTAACCCTCTCCTCGGTCTCGATTCTACGCGTACCGGTTAGTAATGAGTTTAA
ACGGGGGAGGCTAACTGAAACACGGAAGGAGACAATACCGGAAGGAACCCGCGCTATGACGGCAATAAAA
AGACAGAATAAAACGCACGGGTGTTGGGTCGTTTGTTCATAAACGCGGGGTTCGGTCCCAGGGCTGGCAC
TCTGTCGATACCCCACCGAGACCCCATTGGGGCCAATACGCCCGCGTTTCTTCCTTTTCCCCACCCCACC
CCCCAAGTTCGGGTGAAGGCCCAGGGCTCGCAGCCAACGTCGGGGCGGCAGGCCCTGCCATAGCAGATCC
GATTCGACAGATCACTGAAATGTGTGGGCGTGGCTTAAGGGTGGGAAAGAATATATAAGGTGGGGGTCTT
ATGTAGTTTTGTATCTGTTTTGCAGCAGCCGCCGCCGCCATGAGCACCAACTCGTTTGATGGAAGCATTG
TGAGCTCATATTTGACAACGCGCATGCCCCCATGGGCCGGGGTGCGTCAGAATGTGATGGGCTCCAGCAT
TGATGGTCGCCCCGTCCTGCCCGCAAACTCTACTACCTTGACCTACGAGACCGTGTCTGGAACGCCGTTG
GAGACTGCAGCCTCCGCCGCCGCTTCAGCCGCTGCAGCCACCGCCCGCGGGATTGTGACTGACTTTGCTT
TCCTGAGCCCGCTTGCAAGCAGTGCAGCTTCCCGTTCATCCGCCCGCGATGACAAGTTGACGGCTCTTTT
GGCACAATTGGATTCTTTGACCCGGGAACTTAATGTCGTTTCTCAGCAGCTGTTGGATCTGCGCCAGCAG
GTTTCTGCCCTGAAGGCTTCCTCCCCTCCCAATGCGGTTTAAAACATAAATAAAAAACCAGACTCTGTTT
GGATTTGGATCAAGCAAGTGTCTTGCTGTCTTTATTTAGGGGTTTTGCGCGCGCGGTAGGCCCGGGACCA
GCGGTCTCGGTCGTTGAGGGTCCTGTGTATTTTTTCCAGGACGTGGTAAAGGTGACTCTGGATGTTCAGA
TACATGGGCATAAGCCCGTCTCTGGGGTGGAGGTAGCACCACTGCAGAGCTTCATGCTGCGGGGTGGTGT
TGTAGATGATCCAGTCGTAGCAGGAGCGCTGGGCGTGGTGCCTAAAAATGTCTTTCAGTAGCAAGCTGAT
TGCCAGGGGCAGGCCCTTGGTGTAAGTGTTTACAAAGCGGTTAAGCTGGGATGGGTGCATACGTGGGGAT
ATGAGATGCATCTTGGACTGTATTTTTAGGTTGGCTATGTTCCCAGCCATATCCCTCCGGGGATTCATGT
TGTGCAGAACCACCAGCACAGTGTATCCGGTGCACTTGGGAAATTTGTCATGTAGCTTAGAAGGAAATGC
GTGGAAGAACTTGGAGACGCCCTTGTGACCTCCAAGATTTTCCATGCATTCGTCCATAATGATGGCAATG
GGCCCACGGGCGGCGGCCTGGGCGAAGATATTTCTGGGATCACTAACGTCATAGTTGTGTTCCAGGATGA
GATCGTCATAGGCCATTTTTACAAAGCGCGGGCGGAGGGTGCCAGACTGCGGTATAATGGTTCCATCCGG
CCCAGGGGCGTAGTTACCCTCACAGATTTGCATTTCCCACGCTTTGAGTTCAGATGGGGGGATCATGTCT
ACCTGCGGGGCGATGAAGAAAACGGTTTCCGGGGTAGGGGAGATCAGCTGGGAAGAAAGCAGGTTCCTGA
GCAGCTGCGACTTACCGCAGCCGGTGGGCCCGTAAATCACACCTATTACCGGCTGCAACTGGTAGTTAAG
AGAGCTGCAGCTGCCGTCATCCCTGAGCAGGGGGGCCACTTCGTTAAGCATGTCCCTGACTCGCATGTTT
TCCCTGACCAAATCCGCCAGAAGGCGCTCGCCGCCCAGCGATAGCAGTTCTTGCAAGGAAGCAAAGTTTT
TCAACGGTTTGAGACCGTCCGCCGTAGGCATGCTTTTGAGCGTTTGACCAAGCAGTTCCAGGCGGTCCCA
CAGCTCGGTCACCTGCTCTACGGCATCTCGATCCAGCATATCTCCTCGTTTCGCGGGTTGGGGCGGCTTT
CGCTGTACGGCAGTAGTCGGTGCTCGTCCAGACGGGCCAGGGTCATGTCTTTCCACGGGCGCAGGGTCCT
CGTCAGCGTAGTCTGGGTCACGGTGAAGGGGTGCGCTCCGGGCTGCGCGCTGGCCAGGGTGCGCTTGAGG
CTGGTCCTGCTGGTGCTGAAGCGCTGCCGGTCTTCGCCCTGCGCGTCGGCCAGGTAGCATTTGACCATGG
TGTCATAGTCCAGCCCCTCCGCGGCGTGGCCCTTGGCGCGCAGCTTGCCCTTGGAGGAGGCGCCGCACGA
GGGGCAGTGCAGACTTTTGAGGGCGTAGAGCTTGGGCGCGAGAAATACCGATTCCGGGGAGTAGGCATCC
GCGCCGCAGGCCCCGCAGACGGTCTCGCATTCCACGAGCCAGGTGAGCTCTGGCCGTTCGGGGTCAAAAA
CCAGGTTTCCCCCATGCTTTTTGATGCGTTTCTTACCTCTGGTTTCCATGAGCCGGTGTCCACGCTCGGT
GACGAAAAGGCTGTCCGTGTCCCCGTATACAGACTTGAGAGGCCTGTCCTCGAGCGGTGTTCCGCGGTCC
TCCTCGTATAGAAACTCGGACCACTCTGAGACAAAGGCTCGCGTCCAGGCCAGCACGAAGGAGGCTAAGT
GGGAGGGGTAGCGGTCGTTGTCCACTAGGGGGTCCACTCGCTCCAGGGTGTGAAGACACATGTCGCCCTC
TTCGGCATCAAGGAAGGTGATTGGTTTGTAGGTGTAGGCCACGTGACCGGGTGTTCCTGAAGGGGGGCTA
TAAAAGGGGGTGGGGGCGCGTTCGTCCTCACTCTCTTCCGCATCGCTGTCTGCGAGGGCCAGCTGTTGGG
GTGAGTACTCCCTCTGAAAAGCGGGCATGACTTCTGCGCTAAGATTGTCAGTTTCCAAAAACGAGGAGGA
TTTGATATTCACCTGGCCCGCGGTGATGCCTTTGAGGGTGGCCGCATCCATCTGGTCAGAAAAGACAATC
TTTTTGTTGTCAAGCTTGGTGGCAAACGACCCGTAGAGGGCGTTGGACAGCAACTTGGCGATGGAGCGCA
GGGTTTGGTTTTTGTCGCGATCGGCGCGCTCCTTGGCCGCGATGTTTAGCTGCACGTATTCGCGCGCAAC
GCACCGCCATTCGGGAAAGACGGTGGTGCGCTCGTCGGGCACCAGGTGCACGCGCCAACCGCGGTTGTGC
AGGGTGACAAGGTCAACGCTGGTGGCTACCTCTCCGCGTAGGCGCTCGTTGGTCCAGCAGAGGCGGCCGC
CCTTGCGCGAGCAGAATGGCGGTAGGGGGTCTAGCTGCGTCTCGTCCGGGGGGTCTGCGTCCACGGTAAA
GACCCCGGGCAGCAGGCGCGCGTCGAAGTAGTCTATCTTGCATCCTTGCAAGTCTAGCGCCTGCTGCCAT
GCGCGGGCGGCAAGCGCGCGCTCGTATGGGTTGAGTGGGGGACCCCATGGCATGGGGTGGGTGAGCGCGG
AGGCGTACATGCCGCAAATGTCGTAAACGTAGAGGGGCTCTCTGAGTATTCCAAGATATGTAGGGTAGCA
TCTTCCACCGCGGATGCTGGCGCGCACGTAATCGTATAGTTCGTGCGAGGGAGCGAGGAGGTCGGGACCG
AGGTTGCTACGGGCGGGCTGCTCTGCTCGGAAGACTATCTGCCTGAAGATGGCATGTGAGTTGGATGATA
TGGTTGGACGCTGGAAGACGTTGAAGCTGGCGTCTGTGAGACCTACCGCGTCACGCACGAAGGAGGCGTA
GGAGTCGCGCAGCTTGTTGACCAGCTCGGCGGTGACCTGCACGTCTAGGGCGCAGTAGTCCAGGGTTTCC
TTGATGATGTCATACTTATCCTGTCCCTTTTTTTTCCACAGCTCGCGGTTGAGGACAAACTCTTCGCGGT
CTTTCCAGTACTCTTGGATCGGAAACCCGTCGGCCTCCGAACGGTAAGAGCCTAGCATGTAGAACTGGTT
GACGGCCTGGTAGGCGCAGCATCCCTTTTCTACGGGTAGCGCGTATGCCTGCGCGGCCTTCCGGAGCGAG
GTGTGGGTGAGCGCAAAGGTGTCCCTGACCATGACTTTGAGGTACTGGTATTTGAAGTCAGTGTCGTCGC
ATCCGCCCTGCTCCCAGAGCAAAAAGTCCGTGCGCTTTTTGGAACGCGGATTTGGCAGGGCGAAGGTGAC
ATCGTTGAAGAGTATCTTTCCCGCGCGAGGCATAAAGTTGCGTGTGATGCGGAAGGGTCCCGGCACCTCG
GAACGGTTGTTAATTACCTGGGCGGCGAGCACGATCTCGTCAAAGCCGTTGATGTTGTGGCCCACAATGT
AAAGTTCCAAGAAGCGCGGGATGCCCTTGATGGAAGGCAATTTTTTAAGTTCCTCGTAGGTGAGCTCTTC
AGGGGAGCTGAGCCCGTGCTCTGAAAGGGCCCAGTCTGCAAGATGAGGGTTGGAAGCGACGAATGAGCTC
CACAGGTCACGGGCCATTAGCATTTGCAGGTGGTCGCGAAAGGTCCTAAACTGGCGACCTATGGCCATTT
TTTCTGGGGTGATGCAGTAGAAGGTAAGCGGGTCTTGTTCCCAGCGGTCCCATCCAAGGTTCGCGGCTAG
GTCTCGCGCGGCAGTCACTAGAGGCTCATCTCCGCCGAACTTCATGACCAGCATGAAGGGCACGAGCTGC
TTCCCAAAGGCCCCCATCCAAGTATAGGTCTCTACATCGTAGGTGACAAAGAGACGCTCGGTGCGAGGAT
GCGAGCCGATCGGGAAGAACTGGATCTCCCGCCACCAATTGGAGGAGTGGCTATTGATGTGGTGAAAGTA
GAAGTCCCTGCGACGGGCCGAACACTCGTGCTGGCTTTTGTAAAAACGTGCGCAGTACTGGCAGCGGTGC
ACGGGCTGTACATCCTGCACGAGGTTGACCTGACGACCGCGCACAAGGAAGCAGAGTGGGAATTTGAGCC
CCTCGCCTGGCGGGTTTGGCTGGTGGTCTTCTACTTCGGCTGCTTGTCCTTGACCGTCTGGCTGCTCGAG
GGGAGTTACGGTGGATCGGACCACCACGCCGCGCGAGCCCAAAGTCCAGATGTCCGCGCGCGGCGGTCGG
AGCTTGATGACAACATCGCGCAGATGGGAGCTGTCCATGGTCTGGAGCTCCCGCGGCGTCAGGTCAGGCG
GGAGCTCCTGCAGGTTTACCTCGCATAGACGGGTCAGGGCGCGGGCTAGATCCAGGTGATACCTAATTTC
CAGGGGCTGGTTGGTGGCGGCGTCGATGGCTTGCAAGAGGCCGCATCCCCGCGGCGCGACTACGGTACCG
CGCGGCGGGCGGTGGGCCGCGGGGGTGTCCTTGGATGATGCATCTAAAAGCGGTGACGCGGGCGAGCCCC
CGGAGGTAGGGGGGGCTCCGGACCCGCCGGGAGAGGGGGCAGGGGCACGTCGGCGCCGCGCGCGGGCAGG
AGCTGGTGCTGCGCGCGTAGGTTGCTGGCGAACGCGACGACGCGGCGGTTGATCTCCTGAATCTGGCGCC
TCTGCGTGAAGACGACGGGCCCGGTGAGCTTGAACCTGAAAGAGAGTTCGACAGAATCAATTTCGGTGTC
GTTGACGGCGGCCTGGCGCAAAATCTCCTGCACGTCTCCTGAGTTGTCTTGATAGGCGATCTCGGCCATG
AACTGCTCGATCTCTTCCTCCTGGAGATCTCCGCGTCCGGCTCGCTCCACGGTGGCGGCGAGGTCGTTGG
AAATGCGGGCCATGAGCTGCGAGAAGGCGTTGAGGCCTCCCTCGTTCCAGACGCGGCTGTAGACCACGCC
CCCTTCGGCATCGCGGGCGCGCATGACCACCTGCGCGAGATTGAGCTCCACGTGCCGGGCGAAGACGGCG
TAGTTTCGCAGGCGCTGAAAGAGGTAGTTGAGGGTGGTGGCGGTGTGTTCTGCCACGAAGAAGTACATAA
CCCAGCGTCGCAACGTGGATTCGTTGATATCCCCCAAGGCCTCAAGGCGCTCCATGGCCTCGTAGAAGTC
CACGGCGAAGTTGAAAAACTGGGAGTTGCGCGCCGACACGGTTAACTCCTCCTCCAGAAGACGGATGAGC
TCGGCGACAGTGTCGCGCACCTCGCGCTCAAAGGCTACAGGGGCCTCTTCTTCTTCTTCAATCTCCTCTT
CCATAAGGGCCTCCCCTTCTTCTTCTTCTGGCGGCGGTGGGGGAGGGGGGACACGGCGGCGACGACGGCG
CACCGGGAGGCGGTCGACAAAGCGCTCGATCATCTCCCCGCGGCGACGGCGCATGGTCTCGGTGACGGCG
CGGCCGTTCTCGCGGGGGCGCAGTTGGAAGACGCCGCCCGTCATGTCCCGGTTATGGGTTGGCGGGGGGC
TGCCATGCGGCAGGGATACGGCGCTAACGATGCATCTCAACAATTGTTGTGTAGGTACTCCGCCGCCGAG
GGACCTGAGCGAGTCCGCATCGACCGGATCGGAAAACCTCTCGAGAAAGGCGTCTAACCAGTCACAGTCG
CAAGGTAGGCTGAGCACCGTGGCGGGCGGCAGCGGGCGGCGGTCGGGGTTGTTTCTGGCGGAGGTGCTGC
TGATGATGTAATTAAAGTAGGCGGTCTTGAGACGGCGGATGGTCGACAGAAGCACCATGTCCTTGGGTCC
GGCCTGCTGAATGCGCAGGCGGTCGGCCATGCCCCAGGCTTCGTTTTGACATCGGCGCAGGTCTTTGTAG
TAGTCTTGCATGAGCCTTTCTACCGGCACTTCTTCTTCTCCTTCCTCTTGTCCTGCATCTCTTGCATCTA
TCGCTGCGGCGGCGGCGGAGTTTGGCCGTAGGTGGCGCCCTCTTCCTCCCATGCGTGTGACCCCGAAGCC
CCTCATCGGCTGAAGCAGGGCTAGGTCGGCGACAACGCGCTCGGCTAATATGGCCTGCTGCACCTGCGTG
AGGGTAGACTGGAAGTCATCCATGTCCACAAAGCGGTGGTATGCGCCCGTGTTGATGGTGTAAGTGCAGT
TGGCCATAACGGACCAGTTAACGGTCTGGTGACCCGGCTGCGAGAGCTCGGTGTACCTGAGACGCGAGTA
AGCCCTCGAGTCAAATACGTAGTCGTTGCAAGTCCGCACCAGGTACTGGTATCCCACCAAAAAGTGCGGC
GGCGGCTGGCGGTAGAGGGGCCAGCGTAGGGTGGCCGGGGCTCCGGGGGCGAGATCTTCCAACATAAGGC
GATGATATCCGTAGATGTACCTGGACATCCAGGTGATGCCGGCGGCGGTGGTGGAGGCGCGCGGAAAGTC
GCGGACGCGGTTCCAGATGTTGCGCAGCGGCAAAAAGTGCTCCATGGTCGGGACGCTCTGGCCGGTCAGG
CGCGCGCAATCGTTGACGCTCTAGACCGTGCAAAAGGAGAGCCTGTAAGCGGGCACTCTTCCGTGGTCTG
GTGGATAAATTCGCAAGGGTATCATGGCGGACGACCGGGGTTCGAGCCCCGTATCCGGCCGTCCGCCGTG
ATCCATGCGGTTACCGCCCGCGTGTCGAACCCAGGTGTGCGACGTCAGACAACGGGGGAGTGCTCCTTTT
GGCTTCCTTCCAGGCGCGGCGGCTGCTGCGCTAGCTTTTTTGGCCACTGGCCGCGCGCAGCGTAAGCGGT
TAGGCTGGAAAGCGAAAGCATTAAGTGGCTCGCTCCCTGTAGCCGGAGGGTTATTTTCCAAGGGTTGAGT
CGCGGGACCCCCGGTTCGAGTCTCGGACCGGCCGGACTGCGGCGAACGGGGGTTTGCCTCCCCGTCATGC
AAGACCCCGCTTGCAAATTCCTCCGGAAACAGGGACGAGCCCCTTTTTTGCTTTTCCCAGATGCATCCGG
TGCTGCGGCAGATGCGCCCCCCTCCTCAGCAGCGGCAAGAGCAAGAGCAGCGGCAGACATGCAGGGCACC
CTCCCCTCCTCCTACCGCGTCAGGAGGGGCGACATCCGCGGTTGACGCGGCAGCAGATGGTGATTACGAA
CCCCCGCGGCGCCGGGCCCGGCACTACCTGGACTTGGAGGAGGGCGAGGGCCTGGCGCGGCTAGGAGCGC
CCTCTCCTGAGCGGCACCCAAGGGTGCAGCTGAAGCGTGATACGCGTGAGGCGTACGTGCCGCGGCAGAA
CCTGTTTCGCGACCGCGAGGGAGAGGAGCCCGAGGAGATGCGGGATCGAAAGTTCCACGCAGGGCGCGAG
CTGCGGCATGGCCTGAATCGCGAGCGGTTGCTGCGCGAGGAGGACTTTGAGCCCGACGCGCGAACCGGGA
TTAGTCCCGCGCGCGCACACGTGGCGGCCGCCGACCTGGTAACCGCATACGAGCAGACGGTGAACCAGGA
GATTAACTTTCAAAAAAGCTTTAACAACCACGTGCGTACGCTTGTGGCGCGCGAGGAGGTGGCTATAGGA
CTGATGCATCTGTGGGACTTTGTAAGCGCGCTGGAGCAAAACCCAAATAGCAAGCCGCTCATGGCGCAGC
TGTTCCTTATAGTGCAGCACAGCAGGGACAACGAGGCATTCAGGGATGCGCTGCTAAACATAGTAGAGCC
CGAGGGCCGCTGGCTGCTCGATTTGATAAACATCCTGCAGAGCATAGTGGTGCAGGAGCGCAGCTTGAGC
CTGGCTGACAAGGTGGCCGCCATCAACTATTCCATGCTTAGCCTGGGCAAGTTTTACGCCCGCAAGATAT
ACCATACCCCTTACGTTCCCATAGACAAGGAGGTAAAGATCGAGGGGTTCTACATGCGCATGGCGCTGAA
GGTGCTTACCTTGAGCGACGACCTGGGCGTTTATCGCAACGAGCGCATCCACAAGGCCGTGAGCGTGAGC
CGGCGGCGCGAGCTCAGCGACCGCGAGCTGATGCACAGCCTGCAAAGGGCCCTGGCTGGCACGGGCAGCG
GCGATAGAGAGGCCGAGTCCTACTTTGACGCGGGCGCTGACCTGCGCTGGGCCCCAAGCCGACGCGCCCT
GGAGGCAGCTGGGGCCGGACCTGGGCTGGCGGTGGCACCCGCGCGCGCTGGCAACGTCGGCGGCGTGGAG
GAATATGACGAGGACGATGAGTACGAGCCAGAGGACGGCGAGTACTAAGCGGTGATGTTTCTGATCAGAT
GATGCAAGACGCAACGGACCCGGCGGTGCGGGCGGCGCTGCAGAGCCAGCCGTCCGGCCTTAACTCCACG
GACGACTGGCGCCAGGTCATGGACCGCATCATGTCGCTGACTGCGCGCAATCCTGACGCGTTCCGGCAGC
AGCCGCAGGCCAACCGGCTCTCCGCAATTCTGGAAGCGGTGGTCCCGGCGCGCGCAAACCCCACGCACGA
GAAGGTGCTGGCGATCGTAAACGCGCTGGCCGAAAACAGGGCCATCCGGCCCGACGAGGCCGGCCTGGTC
TACGACGCGCTGCTTCAGCGCGTGGCTCGTTACAACAGCGGCAACGTGCAGACCAACCTGGACCGGCTGG
TGGGGGATGTGCGCGAGGCCGTGGCGCAGCGTGAGCGCGCGCAGCAGCAGGGCAACCTGGGCTCCATGGT
TGCACTAAACGCCTTCCTGAGTACACAGCCCGCCAACGTGCCGCGGGGACAGGAGGACTACACCAACTTT
GTGAGCGCACTGCGGCTAATGGTGACTGAGACACCGCAAAGTGAGGTGTACCAGTCTGGGCCAGACTATT
TTTTCCAGACCAGTAGACAAGGCCTGCAGACCGTAAACCTGAGCCAGGCTTTCAAAAACTTGCAGGGGCT
GTGGGGGGTGCGGGCTCCCACAGGCGACCGCGCGACCGTGTCTAGCTTGCTGACGCCCAACTCGCGCCTG
TTGCTGCTGCTAATAGCGCCCTTCACGGACAGTGGCAGCGTGTCCCGGGACACATACCTAGGTCACTTGC
TGACACTGTACCGCGAGGCCATAGGTCAGGCGCATGTGGACGAGCATACTTTCCAGGAGATTACAAGTGT
CAGCCGCGCGCTGGGGCAGGAGGACACGGGCAGCCTGGAGGCAACCCTAAACTACCTGCTGACCAACCGG
CGGCAGAAGATCCCCTCGTTGCACAGTTTAAACAGCGAGGAGGAGCGCATTTTGCGCTACGTGCAGCAGA
GCGTGAGCCTTAACCTGATGCGCGACGGGGTAACGCCCAGCGTGGCGCTGGACATGACCGCGCGCAACAT
GGAACCGGGCATGTATGCCTCAAACCGGCCGTTTATCAACCGCCTAATGGACTACTTGCATCGCGCGGCC
GCCGTGAACCCCGAGTATTTCACCAATGCCATCTTGAACCCGCACTGGCTACCGCCCCCTGGTTTCTACA
CCGGGGGATTCGAGGTGCCCGAGGGTAACGATGGATTCCTCTGGGACGACATAGACGACAGCGTGTTTTC
CCCGCAACCGCAGACCCTGCTAGAGTTGCAACAGCGCGAGCAGGCAGAGGCGGCGCTGCGAAAGGAAAGC
TTCCGCAGGCCAAGCAGCTTGTCCGATCTAGGCGCTGCGGCCCCGCGGTCAGATGCTAGTAGCCCATTTC
CAAGCTTGATAGGGTCTCTTACCAGCACTCGCACCACCCGCCCGCGCCTGCTGGGCGAGGAGGAGTACCT
AAACAACTCGCTGCTGCAGCCGCAGCGCGAAAAAAACCTGCCTCCGGCATTTCCCAACAACGGGATAGAG
AGCCTAGTGGACAAGATGAGTAGATGGAAGACGTACGCGCAGGAGCACAGGGACGTGCCAGGCCCGCGCC
CGCCCACCCGTCGTCAAAGGCACGACCGTCAGCGGGGTCTGGTGTGGGAGGACGATGACTCGGCAGACGA
CAGCAGCGTCCTGGATTTGGGAGGGAGTGGCAACCCGTTTGCGCACCTTCGCCCCAGGCTGGGGAGAATG
TTTTAAAAAAAAAAAAAGCATGATGCAAAATAAAAAACTCACCAAGGCCATGGCACCGAGCGTTGGTTTT
CTTGTATTCCCCTTAGTATGCGGCGCGCGGCGATGTATGAGGAAGGTCCTCCTCCCTCCTACGAGAGTGT
GGTGAGCGCGGCGCCAGTGGCGGCGGCGCTGGGTTCTCCCTTCGATGCTCCCCTGGACCCGCCGTTTGTG
CCTCCGCGGTACCTGCGGCCTACCGGGGGGAGAAACAGCATCCGTTACTCTGAGTTGGCACCCCTATTCG
ACACCACCCGTGTGTACCTGGTGGACAACAAGTCAACGGATGTGGCATCCCTGAACTACCAGAACGACCA
CAGCAACTTTCTGACCACGGTCATTCAAAACAATGACTACAGCCCGGGGGAGGCAAGCACACAGACCATC
AATCTTGACGACCGGTCGCACTGGGGCGGCGACCTGAAAACCATCCTGCATACCAACATGCCAAATGTGA
ACGAGTTCATGTTTACCAATAAGTTTAAGGCGCGGGTGATGGTGTCGCGCTTGCCTACTAAGGACAATCA
GGTGGAGCTGAAATACGAGTGGGTGGAGTTCACGCTGCCCGAGGGCAACTACTCCGAGACCATGACCATA
GACCTTATGAACAACGCGATCGTGGAGCACTACTTGAAAGTGGGCAGACAGAACGGGGTTCTGGAAAGCG
ACATCGGGGTAAAGTTTGACACCCGCAACTTCAGACTGGGGTTTGACCCCGTCACTGGTCTTGTCATGCC
TGGGGTATATACAAACGAAGCCTTCCATCCAGACATCATTTTGCTGCCAGGATGCGGGGTGGACTTCACC
CACAGCCGCCTGAGCAACTTGTTGGGCATCCGCAAGCGGCAACCCTTCCAGGAGGGCTTTAGGATCACCT
ACGATGATCTGGAGGGTGGTAACATTCCCGCACTGTTGGATGTGGACGCCTACCAGGCGAGCTTGAAAGA
TGACACCGAACAGGGCGGGGGTGGCGCAGGCGGCAGCAACAGCAGTGGCAGCGGCGCGGAAGAGAACTCC
AACGCGGCAGCCGCGGCAATGCAGCCGGTGGAGGACATGAACGATCATGCCATTCGCGGCGACACCTTTG
CCACACGGGCTGAGGAGAAGCGCGCTGAGGCCGAAGCAGCGGCCGAAGCTGCCGCCCCCGCTGCGCAACC
CGAGGTCGAGAAGCCTCAGAAGAAACCGGTGATCAAACCCCTGACAGAGGACAGCAAGAAACGCAGTTAC
AACCTAATAAGCAATGACAGCACCTTCACCCAGTACCGCAGCTGGTACCTTGCATACAACTACGGCGACC
CTCAGACCGGAATCCGCTCATGGACCCTGCTTTGCACTCCTGACGTAACCTGCGGCTCGGAGCAGGTCTA
CTGGTCGTTGCCAGACATGATGCAAGACCCCGTGACCTTCCGCTCCACGCGCCAGATCAGCAACTTTCCG
GTGGTGGGCGCCGAGCTGTTGCCCGTGCACTCCAAGAGCTTCTACAACGACCAGGCCGTCTACTCCCAAC
TCATCCGCCAGTTTACCTCTCTGACCCACGTGTTCAATCGCTTTCCCGAGAACCAGATTTTGGCGCGCCC
GCCAGCCCCCACCATCACCACCGTCAGTGAAAACGTTCCTGCTCTCACAGATCACGGGACGCTACCGCTG
CGCAACAGCATCGGAGGAGTCCAGCGAGTGACCATTACTGACGCCAGACGCCGCACCTGCCCCTACGTTT
ACAAGGCCCTGGGCATAGTCTCGCCGCGCGTCCTATCGAGCCGCACTTTTTGAGCAAGCATGTCCATCCT
TATATCGCCCAGCAATAACACAGGCTGGGGCCTGCGCTTCCCAAGCAAGATGTTTGGCGGGGCCAAGAAG
CGCTCCGACCAACACCCAGTGCGCGTGCGCGGGCACTACCGCGCGCCCTGGGGCGCGCACAAACGCGGCC
GCACTGGGCGCACCACCGTCGATGACGCCATCGACGCGGTGGTGGAGGAGGCGCGCAACTACACGCCCAC
GCCGCCACCAGTGTCCACAGTGGACGCGGCCATTCAGACCGTGGTGCGCGGAGCCCGGCGCTATGCTAAA
ATGAAGAGACGGCGGAGGCGCGTAGCACGTCGCCACCGCCGCCGACCCGGCACTGCCGCCCAACGCGCGG
CGGCGGCCCTGCTTAACCGCGCACGTCGCACCGGCCGACGGGCGGCCATGCGGGCCGCTCGAAGGCTGGC
CGCGGGTATTGTCACTGTGCCCCCCAGGTCCAGGCGACGAGCGGCCGCCGCAGCAGCCGCGGCCATTAGT
GCTATGACTCAGGGTCGCAGGGGCAACGTGTATTGGGTGCGCGACTCGGTTAGCGGCCTGCGCGTGCCCG
TGCGCACCCGCCCCCCGCGCAACTAGATTGCAAGAAAAAACTACTTAGACTCGTACTGTTGTATGTATCC
AGCGGCGGCGGCGCGCAACGAAGCTATGTCCAAGCGCAAAATCAAAGAAGAGATGCTCCAGGTCATCGCG
CCGGAGATCTATGGCCCCCCGAAGAAGGAAGAGCAGGATTACAAGCCCCGAAAGCTAAAGCGGGTCAAAA
AGAAAAAGAAAGATGATGATGATGAACTTGACGACGAGGTGGAACTGCTGCACGCTACCGCGCCCAGGCG
ACGGGTACAGTGGAAAGGTCGACGCGTAAAACGTGTTTTGCGACCCGGCACCACCGTAGTCTTTACGCCC
GGTGAGCGCTCCACCCGCACCTACAAGCGCGTGTATGATGAGGTGTACGGCGACGAGGACCTGCTTGAGC
AGGCCAACGAGCGCCTCGGGGAGTTTGCCTACGGAAAGCGGCATAAGGACATGCTGGCGTTGCCGCTGGA
CGAGGGCAACCCAACACCTAGCCTAAAGCCCGTAACACTGCAGCAGGTGCTGCCCGCGCTTGCACCGTCC
GAAGAAAAGCGCGGCCTAAAGCGCGAGTCTGGTGACTTGGCACCCACCGTGCAGCTGATGGTACCCAAGC
GCCAGCGACTGGAAGATGTCTTGGAAAAAATGACCGTGGAACCTGGGCTGGAGCCCGAGGTCCGCGTGCG
GCCAATCAAGCAGGTGGCGCCGGGACTGGGCGTGCAGACCGTGGACGTTCAGATACCCACTACCAGTAGC
ACCAGTATTGCCACCGCCACAGAGGGCATGGAGACACAAACGTCCCCGGTTGCCTCAGCGGTGGCGGATG
CCGCGGTGCAGGCGGTCGCTGCGGCCGCGTCCAAGACCTCTACGGAGGTGCAAACGGACCCGTGGATGTT
TCGCGTTTCAGCCCCCCGGCGCCCGCGCCGTTCGAGGAAGTACGGCGCCGCCAGCGCGCTACTGCCCGAA
TATGCCCTACATCCTTCCATTGCGCCTACCCCCGGCTATCGTGGCTACACCTACCGCCCCAGAAGACGAG
CAACTACCCGACGCCGAACCACCACTGGAACCCGCCGCCGCCGTCGCCGTCGCCAGCCCGTGCTGGCCCC
GATTTCCGTGCGCAGGGTGGCTCGCGAAGGAGGCAGGACCCTGGTGCTGCCAACAGCGCGCTACCACCCC
AGCATCGTTTAAAAGCCGGTCTTTGTGGTTCTTGCAGATATGGCCCTCACCTGCCGCCTCCGTTTCCCGG
TGCCGGGATTCCGAGGAAGAATGCACCGTAGGAGGGGCATGGCCGGCCACGGCCTGACGGGCGGCATGCG
TCGTGCGCACCACCGGCGGCGGCGCGCGTCGCACCGTCGCATGCGCGGCGGTATCCTGCCCCTCCTTATT
CCACTGATCGCCGCGGCGATTGGCGCCGTGCCCGGAATTGCATCCGTGGCCTTGCAGGCGCAGAGACACT
GATTAAAAACAAGTTGCATGTGGAAAAATCAAAATAAAAAGTCTGGACTCTCACGCTCGCTTGGTCCTGT
AACTATTTTGTAGAATGGAAGACATCAACTTTGCGTCTCTGGCCCCGCGACACGGCTCGCGCCCGTTCAT
GGGAAACTGGCAAGATATCGGCACCAGCAATATGAGCGGTGGCGCCTTCAGCTGGGGCTCGCTGTGGAGC
GGCATTAAAAATTTCGGTTCCACCGTTAAGAACTATGGCAGCAAGGCCTGGAACAGCAGCACAGGCCAGA
TGCTGAGGGATAAGTTGAAAGAGCAAAATTTCCAACAAAAGGTGGTAGATGGCCTGGCCTCTGGCATTAG
CGGGGTGGTGGACCTGGCCAACCAGGCAGTGCAAAATAAGATTAACAGTAAGCTTGATCCCCGCCCTCCC
GTAGAGGAGCCTCCACCGGCCGTGGAGACAGTGTCTCCAGAGGGGCGTGGCGAAAAGCGTCCGCGCCCCG
ACAGGGAAGAAACTCTGGTGACGCAAATAGACGAGCCTCCCTCGTACGAGGAGGCACTAAAGCAAGGCCT
GCCCACCACCCGTCCCATCGCGCCCATGGCTACCGGAGTGCTGGGCCAGCACACACCCGTAACGCTGGAC
CTGCCTCCCCCCGCCGACACCCAGCAGAAACCTGTGCTGCCAGGCCCGACCGCCGTTGTTGTAACCCGTC
CTAGCCGCGCGTCCCTGCGCCGCGCCGCCAGCGGTCCGCGATCGTTGCGGCCCGTAGCCAGTGGCAACTG
GCAAAGCACACTGAACAGCATCGTGGGTCTGGGGGTGCAATCCCTGAAGCGCCGACGATGCTTCTGATAG
CTAACGTGTCGTATGTGTGTCATGTATGCGTCCATGTCGCCGCCAGAGGAGCTGCTGAGCCGCCGCGCGC
CCGCTTTCCAAGATGGCTACCCCTTCGATGATGCCGCAGTGGTCTTACATGCACATCTCGGGCCAGGACG
CCTCGGAGTACCTGAGCCCCGGGCTGGTGCAGTTTGCCCGCGCCACCGAGACGTACTTCAGCCTGAATAA
CAAGTTTAGAAACCCCACGGTGGCGCCTACGCACGACGTGACCACAGACCGGTCCCAGCGTTTGACGCTG
CGGTTCATCCCTGTGGACCGTGAGGATACTGCGTACTCGTACAAGGCGCGGTTCACCCTAGCTGTGGGTG
ATAACCGTGTGCTGGACATGGCTTCCACGTACTTTGACATCCGCGGCGTGCTGGACAGGGGCCCTACTTT
TAAGCCCTACTCTGGCACTGCCTACAACGCCCTGGCTCCCAAGGGTGCCCCAAATCCTTGCGAATGGGAT
GAAGCTGCTACTGCTCTTGAAATAAACCTAGAAGAAGAGGACGATGACAACGAAGACGAAGTAGACGAGC
AAGCTGAGCAGCAAAAAACTCACGTATTTGGGCAGGCGCCTTATTCTGGTATAAATATTACAAAGGAGGG
TATTCAAATAGGTGTCGAAGGTCAAACACCTAAATATGCCGATAAAACATTTCAACCTGAACCTCAAATA
GGAGAATCTCAGTGGTACGAAACAGAAATTAATCATGCAGCTGGGAGAGTCCTAAAAAAGACTACCCCAA
TGAAACCATGTTACGGTTCATATGCAAAACCCACAAATGAAAATGGAGGGCAAGGCATTCTTGTAAAGCA
ACAAAATGGAAAGCTAGAAAGTCAAGTGGAAATGCAATTTTTCTCAACTACTGAGGCAGCCGCAGGCAAT
GGTGATAACTTGACTCCTAAAGTGGTATTGTACAGTGAAGATGTAGATATAGAAACCCCAGACACTCATA
TTTCTTACATGCCCACTATTAAGGAAGGTAACTCACGAGAACTAATGGGCCAACAATCTATGCCCAACAG
GCCTAATTACATTGCTTTTAGGGACAATTTTATTGGTCTAATGTATTACAACAGCACGGGTAATATGGGT
GTTCTGGCGGGCCAAGCATCGCAGTTGAATGCTGTTGTAGATTTGCAAGACAGAAACACAGAGCTTTCAT
ACCAGCTTTTGCTTGATTCCATTGGTGATAGAACCAGGTACTTTTCTATGTGGAATCAGGCTGTTGACAG
CTATGATCCAGATGTTAGAATTATTGAAAATCATGGAACTGAAGATGAACTTCCAAATTACTGCTTTCCA
CTGGGAGGTGTGATTAATACAGAGACTCTTACCAAGGTAAAACCTAAAACAGGTCAGGAAAATGGATGGG
AAAAAGATGCTACAGAATTTTCAGATAAAAATGAAATAAGAGTTGGAAATAATTTTGCCATGGAAATCAA
TCTAAATGCCAACCTGTGGAGAAATTTCCTGTACTCCAACATAGCGCTGTATTTGCCCGACAAGCTAAAG
TACAGTCCTTCCAACGTAAAAATTTCTGATAACCCAAACACCTACGACTACATGAACAAGCGAGTGGTGG
CTCCCGGGCTAGTGGACTGCTACATTAACCTTGGAGCACGCTGGTCCCTTGACTATATGGACAACGTCAA
CCCATTTAACCACCACCGCAATGCTGGCCTGCGCTACCGCTCAATGTTGCTGGGCAATGGTCGCTATGTG
CCCTTCCACATCCAGGTGCCTCAGAAGTTCTTTGCCATTAAAAACCTCCTTCTCCTGCCGGGCTCATACA
CCTACGAGTGGAACTTCAGGAAGGATGTTAACATGGTTCTGCAGAGCTCCCTAGGAAATGACCTAAGGGT
TGACGGAGCCAGCATTAAGTTTGATAGCATTTGCCTTTACGCCACCTTCTTCCCCATGGCCCACAACACC
GCCTCCACGCTTGAGGCCATGCTTAGAAACGACACCAACGACCAGTCCTTTAACGACTATCTC
[453 nt withheld, positions 20014-20466]
CAGCCCATGAGCCGTCAGGTGGTGGATGATACTAAATACAAGGACTACCAACAGGTGGGCATCCTACACC
AACACAACAACTCTGGATTTGTTGGCTACCTTGCCCCCACCATGCGCGAAGGACAGGCCTACCCTGCTAA
CTTCCCCTATCCGCTTATAGGCAAGACCGCAGTTGACAGCATTACCCAGAAAAAGTTTCTTTGCGATCGC
ACCCTTTGGCGCATCCCATTCTCCAGTAACTTTATGTCCATGGGCGCACTCACAGACCTGGGCCAAAACC
TTCTCTACGCCAACTCCGCCCACGCGCTAGACATGACTTTTGAGGTGGATCCCATGGACGAGCCCACCCT
TCTTTATGTTTTGTTTGAAGTCTTTGACGTGGTCCGTGTGCACCAGCCGCACCGCGGCGTCATCGAAACC
GTGTACCTGCGCACGCCCTTCTCGGCCGGCAACGCCACAACATAAAGAAGCAAGCAACATCAACAACAGC
TGCCGCCATGGGCTCCAGTGAGCAGGAACTGAAAGCCATTGTCAAAGATCTTGGTTGTGGGCCATATTTT
TTGGGCACCTATGACAAGCGCTTTCCAGGCTTTGTTTCTCCACACAAGCTCGCCTGCGCCATAGTCAATA
CGGCCGGTCGCGAGACTGGGGGCGTACACTGGATGGCCTTTGCCTGGAACCCGCACTCAAAAACATGCTA
CCTCTTTGAGCCCTTTGGCTTTTCTGACCAGCGACTCAAGCAGGTTTACCAGTTTGAGTACGAGTCACTC
CTGCGCCGTAGCGCCATTGCTTCTTCCCCCGACCGCTGTATAACGCTGGAAAAGTCCACCCAAAGCGTAC
AGGGGCCCAACTCGGCCGCCTGTGGACTATTCTGCTGCATGTTTCTCCACGCCTTTGCCAACTGGCCCCA
AACTCCCATGGATCACAACCCCACCATGAACCTTATTACCGGGGTACCCAACTCCATGCTCAACAGTCCC
CAGGTACAGCCCACCCTGCGTCGCAACCAGGAACAGCTCTACAGCTTCCTGGAGCGCCACTCGCCCTACT
TCCGCAGCCACAGTGCGCAGATTAGGAGCGCCACTTCTTTTTGTCACTTGAAAAACATGTAAAAATAATG
TACTAGAGACACTTTCAATAAAGGCAAATGCTTTTATTTGTACACTCTCGGGTGATTATTTACCCCCACC
CTTGCCGTCTGCGCCGTTTAAAAATCAAAGGGGTTCTGCCGCGCATCGCTATGCGCCACTGGCAGGGACA
CGTTGCGATACTGGTGTTTAGTGCTCCACTTAAACTCAGGCACAACCATCCGCGGCAGCTCGGTGAAGTT
TTCACTCCACAGGCTGCGCACCATCACCAACGCGTTTAGCAGGTCGGGCGCCGATATCTTGAAGTCGCAG
TTGGGGCCTCCGCCCTGCGCGCGCGAGTTGCGATACACAGGGTTGCAGCACTGGAACACTATCAGCGCCG
GGTGGTGCACGCTGGCCAGCACGCTCTTGTCGGAGATCAGATCCGCGTCCAGGTCCTCCGCGTTGCTCAG
GGCGAACGGAGTCAACTTTGGTAGCTGCCTTCCCAAAAAGGGCGCGTGCCCAGGCTTTGAGTTGCACTCG
CACCGTAGTGGCATCAAAAGGTGACCGTGCCCGGTCTGGGCGTTAGGATACAGCGCCTGCATAAAAGCCT
TGATCTGCTTAAAAGCCACCTGAGCCTTTGCGCCTTCAGAGAAGAACATGCCGCAAGACTTGCCGGAAAA
CTGATTGGCCGGACAGGCCGCGTCGTGCACGCAGCACCTTGCGTCGGTGTTGGAGATCTGCACCACATTT
CGGCCCCACCGGTTCTTCACGATCTTGGCCTTGCTAGACTGCTCCTTCAGCGCGCGCTGCCCGTTTTCGC
TCGTCACATCCATTTCAATCACGTGCTCCTTATTTATCATAATGCTTCCGTGTAGACACTTAAGCTCGCC
TTCGATCTCAGCGCAGCGGTGCAGCCACAACGCGCAGCCCGTGGGCTCGTGATGCTTGTAGGTCACCTCT
GCAAACGACTGCAGGTACGCCTGCAGGAATCGCCCCATCATCGTCACAAAGGTCTTGTTGCTGGTGAAGG
TCAGCTGCAACCCGCGGTGCTCCTCGTTCAGCCAGGTCTTGCATACGGCCGCCAGAGCTTCCACTTGGTC
AGGCAGTAGTTTGAAGTTCGCCTTTAGATCGTTATCCACGTGGTACTTGTCCATCAGCGCGCGCGCAGCC
TCCATGCCCTTCTCCCACGCAGACACGATCGGCACACTCAGCGGGTTCATCACCGTAATTTCACTTTCCG
CTTCGCTGGGCTCTTCCTCTTCCTCTTGCGTCCGCATACCACGCGCCACTGGGTCGTCTTCATTCAGCCG
CCGCACTGTGCGCTTACCTCCTTTGCCATGCTTGATTAGCACCGGTGGGTTGCTGAAACCCACCATTTGT
AGCGCCACATCTTCTCTTTCTTCCTCGCTGTCCACGATTACCTCTGGTGATGGCGGGCGCTCGGGCTTGG
GAGAAGGGCGCTTCTTTTTCTTCTTGGGCGCAATGGCCAAATCCGCCGCCGAGGTCGATGGCCGCGGGCT
GGGTGTGCGCGGCACCAGCGCGTCTTGTGATGAGTCTTCCTCGTCCTCGGACTCGATACGCCGCCTCATC
CGCTTTTTTGGGGGCGCCCGGGGAGGCGGCGGCGACGGGGACGGGGACGACACGTCCTCCATGGTTGGGG
GACGTCGCGCCGCACCGCGTCCGCGCTCGGGGGTGGTTTCGCGCTGCTCCTCTTCCCGACTGGCCATTTC
CTTCTCCTATAGGCAGAAAAAGATCATGGAGTCAGTCGAGAAGAAGGACAGCCTAACCGCCCCCTCTGAG
TTCGCCACCACCGCCTCCACCGATGCCGCCAACGCGCCTACCACCTTCCCCGTCGAGGCACCCCCGCTTG
AGGAGGAGGAAGTGATTATCGAGCAGGACCCAGGTTTTGTAAGCGAAGACGACGAGGACCGCTCAGTACC
AACAGAGGATAAAAAGCAAGACCAGGACAACGCAGAGGCAAACGAGGAACAAGTCGGGCGGGGGGACGAA
AGGCATGGCGACTACCTAGATGTGGGAGACGACGTGCTGTTGAAGCATCTGCAGCGCCAGTGCGCCATTA
TCTGCGACGCGTTGCAAGAGCGCAGCGATGTGCCCCTCGCCATAGCGGATGTCAGCCTTGCCTACGAACG
CCACCTATTCTCACCGCGCGTACCCCCCAAACGCCAAGAAAACGGCACATGCGAGCCCAACCCGCGCCTC
AACTTCTACCCCGTATTTGCCGTGCCAGAGGTGCTTGCCACCTATCACATCTTTTTCCAAAACTGCAAGA
TACCCCTATCCTGCCGTGCCAACCGCAGCCGAGCGGACAAGCAGCTGGCCTTGCGGCAGGGCGCTGTCAT
ACCTGATATCGCCTCGCTCAACGAAGTGCCAAAAATCTTTGAGGGTCTTGGACGCGACGAGAAGCGCGCG
GCAAACGCTCTGCAACAGGAAAACAGCGAAAATGAAAGTCACTCTGGAGTGTTGGTGGAACTCGAGGGTG
ACAACGCGCGCCTAGCCGTACTAAAACGCAGCATCGAGGTCACCCACTTTGCCTACCCGGCACTTAACCT
ACCCCCCAAGGTCATGAGCACAGTCATGAGTGAGCTGATCGTGCGCCGTGCGCAGCCCCTGGAGAGGGAT
GCAAATTTGCAAGAACAAACAGAGGAGGGCCTACCCGCAGTTGGCGACGAGCAGCTAGCGCGCTGGCTTC
AAACGCGCGAGCCTGCCGACTTGGAGGAGCGACGCAAACTAATGATGGCCGCAGTGCTCGTTACCGTGGA
GCTTGAGTGCATGCAGCGGTTCTTTGCTGACCCGGAGATGCAGCGCAAGCTAGAGGAAACATTGCACTAC
ACCTTTCGACAGGGCTACGTACGCCAGGCCTGCAAGATCTCCAACGTGGAGCTCTGCAACCTGGTCTCCT
ACCTTGGAATTTTGCACGAAAACCGCCTTGGGCAAAACGTGCTTCATTCCACGCTCAAGGGCGAGGCGCG
CCGCGACTACGTCCGCGACTGCGTTTACTTATTTCTATGCTACACCTGGCAGACGGCCATGGGCGTTTGG
CAGCAGTGCTTGGAGGAGTGCAACCTCAAGGAGCTGCAGAAACTGCTAAAGCAAAACTTGAAGGACCTAT
GGACGGCCTTCAACGAGCGCTCCGTGGCCGCGCACCTGGCGGACATCATTTTCCCCGAACGCCTGCTTAA
AACCCTGCAACAGGGTCTGCCAGACTTCACCAGTCAAAGCATGTTGCAGAACTTTAGGAACTTTATCCTA
GAGCGCTCAGGAATCTTGCCCGCCACCTGCTGTGCACTTCCTAGCGACTTTGTGCCCATTAAGTACCGCG
AATGCCCTCCGCCGCTTTGGGGCCACTGCTACCTTCTGCAGCTAGCCAACTACCTTGCCTACCACTCTGA
CATAATGGAAGACGTGAGCGGTGACGGTCTACTGGAGTGTCACTGTCGCTGCAACCTATGCACCCCGCAC
CGCTCCCTGGTTTGCAATTCGCAGCTGCTTAACGAAAGTCAAATTATCGGTACCTTTGAGCTGCAGGGTC
CCTCGCCTGACGAAAAGTCCGCGGCTCCGGGGTTGAAACTCACTCCGGGGCTGTGGACGTCGGCTTACCT
TCGCAAATTTGTACCTGAGGACTACCACGCCCACGAGATTAGGTTCTACGAAGACCAATCCCGCCCGCCT
AATGCGGAGCTTACCGCCTGCGTCATTACCCAGGGCCACATTCTTGGCCAATTGCAAGCCATCAACAAAG
CCCGCCAAGAGTTTCTGCTACGAAAGGGACGGGGGGTTTACTTGGACCCCCAGTCCGGCGAGGAGCTCAA
CCCAATCCCCCCGCCGCCGCAGCCCTATCAGCAGCAGCCGCGGGCCCTTGCTTCCCAGGATGGCACCCAA
AAAGAAGCTGCAGCTGCCGCCGCCACCCACGGACGAGGAGGAATACTGGGACAGTCAGGCAGAGGAGGTT
TTGGACGAGGAGGAGGAGGACATGATGGAAGACTGGGAGAGCCTAGACGAGGAAGCTTCCGAGGTCGAAG
AGGTGTCAGACGAAACACCGTCACCCTCGGTCGCATTCCCCTCGCCGGCGCCCCAGAAATCGGCAACCGG
TTCCAGCATGGCTACAACCTCCGCTCCTCAGGCGCCGCCGGCACTGCCCGTTCGCCGACCCAACCGTAGA
TGGGACACCACTGGAACCAGGGCCGGTAAGTCCAAGCAGCCGCCGCCGTTAGCCCAAGAGCAACAACAGC
GCCAAGGCTACCGCTCATGGCGCGGGCACAAGAACGCCATAGTTGCTTGCTTGCAAGACTGTGGGGGCAA
CATCTCCTTCGCCCGCCGCTTTCTTCTCTACCATCACGGCGTGGCCTTCCCCCGTAACATCCTGCATTAC
TACCGTCATCTCTACAGCCCATACTGCACCGGCGGCAGCGGCAGCAACAGCAGCGGCCACACAGAAGCAA
AGGCGACCGGATAGCAAGACTCTGACAAAGCCCAAGAAATCCACAGCGGCGGCAGCAGCAGGAGGAGGAG
CGCTGCGTCTGGCGCCCAACGAACCCGTATCGACCCGCGAGCTTAGAAACAGGATTTTTCCCACTCTGTA
TGCTATATTTCAACAGAGCAGGGGCCAAGAACAAGAGCTGAAAATAAAAAACAGGTCTCTGCGATCCCTC
ACCCGCAGCTGCCTGTATCACAAAAGCGAAGATCAGCTTCGGCGCACGCTGGAAGACGCGGAGGCTCTCT
TCAGTAAATACTGCGCGCTGACTCTTAAGGACTAGTTTCGCGCCCTTTCTCAAATTTAAGCGCGAAAACT
ACGTCATCTCCAGCGGCCACACCCGGCGCCAGCACCTGTTGTCAGCGCCATTATGAGCAAGGAAATTCCC
ACGCCCTACATGTGGAGTTACCAGCCACAAATGGGACTTGCGGCTGGAGCTGCCCAAGACTACTCAACCC
GAATAAACTACATGAGCGCGGGACCCCACATGATATCCCGGGTCAACGGAATACGCGCCCACCGAAACCG
AATTCTCCTGGAACAGGCGGCTATTACCACCACACCTCGTAATAACCTTAATCCCCGTAGTTGGCCCGCT
GCCCTGGTGTACCAGGAAAGTCCCGCTCCCACCACTGTGGTACTTCCCAGAGACGCCCAGGCCGAAGTTC
AGATGACTAACTCAGGGGCGCAGCTTGCGGGCGGCTTTCGTCACAGGGTGCGGTCGCCCGGGCAGGGTAT
AACTCACCTGACAATCAGAGGGCGAGGTATTCAGCTCAACGACGAGTCGGTGAGCTCCTCGCTTGGTCTC
CGTCCGGACGGGACATTTCAGATCGGCGGCGCCGGCCGCTCTTCATTCACGCCTCGTCAGGCAATCCTAA
CTCTGCAGACCTCGTCCTCTGAGCCGCGCTCTGGAGGCATTGGAACTCTGCAATTTATTGAGGAGTTTGT
GCCATCGGTCTACTTTAACCCCTTCTCGGGACCTCCCGGCCACTATCCGGATCAATTTATTCCTAACTTT
GACGCGGTAAAGGACTCGGCGGACGGCTACGACTGAATGTTAAGTGGAGAGGCAGAGCAACTGCGCCTGA
AACACCTGGTCCACTGTCGCCGCCACAAGTGCTTTGCCCGCGACTCCGGTGAGTTTTGCTACTTTGAATT
GCCCGAGGATCATATCGAGGGCCCGGCGCACGGCGTCCGGCTTACCGCCCAGGGAGAGCTTGCCCGTAGC
CTGATTCGGGAGTTTACCCAGCGCCCCCTGCTAGTTGAGCGGGACAGGGGACCCTGTGTTCTCACTGTGA
TTTGCAACTGTCCTAACCCTGGATTACATCAAGATCTTTGTTGCCATCTCTGTGCTGAGTATAATAAATA
CAGAAATTAAAATATACTGGGGCTCCTATCGCCATCCTGTAAACGCCACCGTCTTCACCCGCCCAAGCAA
ACCAAGGCGAACCTTACCTGGTACTTTTAACATCTCTCCCTCTGTGATTTACAACAGTTTCAACCCAGAC
GGAGTGAGTCTACGAGAGAACCTCTCCGAGCTCAGCTACTCCATCAGAAAAAACACCACCCTCCTTACCT
GCCGGGAACGTACGAGTGCGTCACCGGCCGCTGCACCACACCTACCGCCTGACCGTAAACCAGACTTTTT
CCGGACAGACCTCAATAACTCTGTTTACCAGAACAGGAGGTGAGCTTAGAAAACCCTTAGGGTATTAGGC
CAAAGGCGCAGCTACTGTGGGGTTTATGAACAATTCAAGCAACTCTACGGGCTATTCTAATTCAGGTTTC
TCTAGAAATGGACGGAATTATTACAGAGCAGCGCCTGCTAGAAAGACGCAGGGCAGCGGCCGAGCAACAG
CGCATGAATCAAGAGCTCCAAGACATGGTTAACTTGCACCAGTGCAAAAGGGGTATCTTTTGTCTGGTAA
AGCAGGCCAAAGTCACCTACGACAGTAATACCACCGGACACCGCCTTAGCTACAAGTTGCCAACCAAGCG
TCAGAAATTGGTGGTCATGGTGGGAGAAAAGCCCATTACCATAACTCAGCACTCGGTAGAAACCGAAGGC
TGCATTCACTCACCTTGTCAAGGACCTGAGGATCTCTGCACCCTTATTAAGACCCTGTGCGGTCTCAAAG
ATCTTATTCCCTTTAACTAATAAAAAAAAATAATAAAGCATCACTTACTTAAAATCAGTTAGCAAATTTC
TGTCCAGTTTATTCAGCAGCACCTCCTTGCCCTCCTCCCAGCTCTGGTATTGCAGCTTCCTCCTGGCTGC
AAACTTTCTCCACAATCTAAATGGAATGTCAGTTTCCTCCTGTTCCTGTCCATCCGCACCCACTATCTTC
ATGTTGTTGCAGATGAAGCGCGCAAGACCGTCTGAAGATACCTTCAACCCCGTGTATCCATATGACACGG
AAACCGGTCCTCCAACTGTGCCTTTTCTTACTCCTCCCTTTGTATCCCCCAATGGGTTTCAAGAGAGTCC
CCCTGGGGTACTCTCTTTGCGCCTATCCGAACCTCTAGTTACCTCCAATGGCATGCTTGCGCTCAAAATG
GGCAACGGCCTCTCTCTGGACGAGGCCGGCAACCTTACCTCCCAAAATGTAACCACTGTGAGCCCACCTC
TCAAAAAAACCAAGTCAAACATAAACCTGGAAATATCTGCACCCCTCACAGTTACCTCAGAAGCCCTAAC
TGTGGCTGCCGCCGCACCTCTAATGGTCGCGGGCAACACACTCACCATGCAATCACAGGCCCCGCTAACC
GTGCACGACTCCAAACTTAGCATTGCCACCCAAGGACCCCTCACAGTGTCAGAAGGAAAGCTAGCCCTGC
AAACATCAGGCCCCCTCACCACCACCGATAGCAGTACCCTTACTATCACTGCCTCACCCCCTCTAACTAC
TGCCACTGGTAGCTTGGGCATTGACTTGAAAGAGCCCATTTATACACAAAATGGAAAACTAGGACTAAAG
TACGGGGCTCCTTTGCATGTAACAGACGACCTAAACACTTTGACCGTAGCAACTGGTCCAGGTGTGACTA
TTAATAATACTTCCTTGCAAACTAAAGTTACTGGAGCCTTGGGTTTTGATTCACAAGGCAATATGCAACT
TAATGTAGCAGGAGGACTAAGGATTGATTCTCAAAACAGACGCCTTATACTTGATGTTAGTTATCCGTTT
GATGCTCAAAACCAACTAAATCTAAGACTAGGACAGGGCCCTCTTTTTATAAACTCAGCCCACAACTTGG
ATATTAACTACAACAAAGGCCTTTACTTGTTTACAGCTTCAAACAATTCCAAAAAGCTTGAGGTTAACCT
AAGCACTGCCAAGGGGTTGATGTTTGACGCTACAGCCATAGCCATTAATGCAGGAGATGGGCTTGAATTT
GGTTCACCTAATGCACCAAACACAAATCCCCTCAAAACAAAAATTGGCCATGGCCTAGAATTTGATTCAA
ACAAGGCTATGGTTCCTAAACTAGGAACTGGCCTTAGTTTTGACAGCACAGGTGCCATTACAGTAGGAAA
CAAAAATAATGATAAGCTAACTTTGTGGACCACACCAGCTCCATCTCCTAACTGTAGACTAAATGCAGAG
AAAGATGCTAAACTCACTTTGGTCTTAACAAAATGTGGCAGTCAAATACTTGCTACAGTTTCAGTTTTGG
CTGTTAAAGGCAGTTTGGCTCCAATATCTGGAACAGTTCAAAGTGCTCATCTTATTATAAGATTTGACGA
AAATGGAGTGCTACTAAACAATTCCTTCCTGGACCCAGAATATTGGAACTTTAGAAATGGAGATCTTACT
GAAGGCACAGCCTATACAAACGCTGTTGGATTTATGCCTAACCTATCAGCTTATCCAAAATCTCACGGTA
AAACTGCCAAAAGTAACATTGTCAGTCAAGTTTACTTAAACGGAGACAAAACTAAACCTGTAACACTAAC
CATTACACTAAACGGTACACAGGAAACAGGAGACACAACTCCAAGTGCATACTCTATGTCATTTTCATGG
GACTGGTCTGGCCACAACTACATTAATGAAATATTTGCCACATCCTCTTACACTTTTTCATACATTGCCC
AAGAATAAAGAATCGTTTGTGTTATGTTTCAACGTGTTTATTTTTCAATTGCAGAAAATTTCGAATCATT
TTTCATTCAGTAGTATAGCCCCACCACCACATAGCTTATACAGATCACCGTACCTTAATCAAACTCACAG
AACCCTAGTATTCAACCTGCCACCTCCCTCCCAACACACAGAGTACACAGTCCTTTCTCCCCGGCTGGCC
TTAAAAAGCATCATATCATGGGTAACAGACATATTCTTAGGTGTTATATTCCACACGGTTTCCTGTCGAG
CCAAACGCTCATCAGTGATATTAATAAACTCCCCGGGCAGCTCACTTAAGTTCATGTCGCTGTCCAGCTG
CTGAGCCACAGGCTGCTGTCCAACTTGCGGTTGCTTAACGGGCGGCGAAGGAGAAGTCCACGCCTACATG
GGGGTAGAGTCATAATCGTGCATCAGGATAGGGCGGTGGTGCTGCAGCAGCGCGCGAATAAACTGCTGCC
GCCGCCGCTCCGTCCTGCAGGAATACAACATGGCAGTGGTCTCCTCAGCGATGATTCGCACCGCCCGCAG
CATAAGGCGCCTTGTCCTCCGGGCACAGCAGCGCACCCTGATCTCACTTAAATCAGCACAGTAACTGCAG
CACAGCACCACAATATTGTTCAAAATCCCACAGTGCAAGGCGCTGTATCCAAAGCTCATGGCGGGGACCA
CAGAACCCACGTGGCCATCATACCACAAGCGCAGGTAGATTAAGTGGCGACCCCTCATAAACACGCTGGA
CATAAACATTACCTCTTTTGGCATGTTGTAATTCACCACCTCCCGGTACCATATAAACCTCTGATTAAAC
ATGGCGCCATCCACCACCATCCTAAACCAGCTGGCCAAAACCTGCCCGCCGGCTATACACTGCAGGGAAC
CGGGACTGGAACAATGACAGTGGAGAGCCCAGGACTCGTAACCATGGATCATCATGCTCGTCATGATATC
AATGTTGGCACAACACAGGCACACGTGCATACACTTCCTCAGGATTACAAGCTCCTCCCGCGTTAGAACC
ATATCCCAGGGAACAACCCATTCCTGAATCAGCGTAAATCCCACACTGCAGGGAAGACCTCGCACGTAAC
TCACGTTGTGCATTGTCAAAGTGTTACATTCGGGCAGCAGCGGATGATCCTCCAGTATGGTAGCGCGGGT
TTCTGTCTCAAAAGGAGGTAGACGATCCCTACTGTACGGAGTGCGCCGAGACAACCGAGATCGTGTTGGT
CGTAGTGTCATGCCAAATGGAACGCCGGACGTAGTCATATTTCCTGAAGCAAAACCAGGTGCGGGCGTGA
CAAACAGATCTGCGTCTCCGGTCTCGCCGCTTAGATCGCTCTGTGTAGTAGTTGTAGTATATCCACTCTC
TCAAAGCATCCAGGCGCCCCCTGGCTTCGGGTTCTATGTAAACTCCTTCATGCGCCGCTGCCCTGATAAC
ATCCACCACCGCAGAATAAGCCACACCCAGCCAACCTACACATTCGTTCTGCGAGTCACACACGGGAGGA
GCGGGAAGAGCTGGAAGAACCATGTTTTTTTTTTTATTCCAAAAGATTATCCAAAACCTCAAAATGAAGA
TCTATTAAGTGAACGCGCTCCCCTCCGGTGGCGTGGTCAAACTCTACAGCCAAAGAACAGATAATGGCAT
TTGTAAGATGTTGCACAATGGCTTCCAAAAGGCAAACGGCCCTCACGTCCAAGTGGACGTAAAGGCTAAA
CCCTTCAGGGTGAATCTCCTCTATAAACATTCCAGCACCTTCAACCATGCCCAAATAATTCTCATCTCGC
CACCTTCTCAATATATCTCTAAGCAAATCCCGAATATTAAGTCCGGCCATTGTAAAAATCTGCTCCAGAG
CGCCCTCCACCTTCAGCCTCAAGCAGCGAATCATGATTGCAAAAATTCAGGTTCCTCACAGACCTGTATA
AGATTCAAAAGCGGAACATTAACAAAAATACCGCGATCCCGTAGGTCCCTTCGCAGGGCCAGCTGAACAT
AATCGTGCAGGTCTGCACGGACCAGCGCGGCCACTTCCCCGCCAGGAACCATGACAAAAGAACCCACACT
GATTATGACACGCATACTCGGAGCTATGCTAACCAGCGTAGCCCCGATGTAAGCTTGTTGCATGGGCGGC
GATATAAAATGCAAGGTGCTGCTCAAAAAATCAGGCAAAGCCTCGCGCAAAAAAGAAAGCACATCGTAGT
CATGCTCATGCAGATAAAGGCAGGTAAGCTCCGGAACCACCACAGAAAAAGACACCATTTTTCTCTCAAA
CATGTCTGCGGGTTTCTGCATAAACACAAAATAAAATAACAAAAAAACATTTAAACATTAGAAGCCTGTC
TTACAACAGGAAAAACAACCCTTATAAGCATAAGACGGACTACGGCCATGCCGGCGTGACCGTAAAAAAA
CTGGTCACCGTGATTAAAAAGCACCACCGACAGCTCCTCGGTCATGTCCGGAGTCATAATGTAAGACTCG
GTAAACACATCAGGTTGATTCACATCGGTCAGTGCTAAAAAGCGACCGAAATAGCCCGGGGGAATACATA
CCCGCAGGCGTAGAGACAACATTACAGCCCCCATAGGAGGTATAACAAAATTAATAGGAGAGAAAAACAC
ATAAACACCTGAAAAACCCTCCTGCCTAGGCAAAATAGCACCCTCCCGCTCCAGAACAACATACAGCGCT
TCCACAGCGGCAGCCATAACAGTCAGCCTTACCAGTAAAAAAGAAAACCTATTAAAAAAACACCACTCGA
CACGGCACCAGCTCAATCAGTCACAGTGTAAAAAAGGGCCAAGTGCAGAGCGAGTATATATAGGACTAAA
AAATGACGTAACGGTTAAAGTCCACAAAAAACACCCAGAAAACCGCACGCGAACCTACGCCCAGAAACGA
AAGCCAAAAAACCCACAACTTCCTCAAATCGTCACTTCCGTTTTCCCACGTTACGTCACTTCCCATTTTA
AGAAAACTACAATTCCCAACACATACAAGTTACTCCGCCCTAAAACCTACGTCACCCGCCCCGTTCCCAC
GCCCCGCGCCACGTCACAAACTCCACCCCCTCATTATCATATTGGCTTCAATCCAAAATAAGGTATATTA
TTGATGATGTTAATTAATTTAAATCCGCATGCGATATCGAGCTCTCCCGGGAATTCGGATCTGCGACGCG
AGGCTGGATGGCCTTCCCCATTATGATTCTTCTCGCTTCCGGCGGCATCGGGATGCCCGCGTTGCAGGCC
ATGCTGTCCAGGCAGGTAGATGACGACCATCAGGGACAGCTTCAAGGCCAGCAAAAGGCCAGGAACCGTA
AAAAGGCCGCGTTGCTGGCGTTTTTCCATAGGCTCCGCCCCCCTGACGAGCATCACAAAAATCGACGCTC
AAGTCAGAGGTGGCGAAACCCGACAGGACTATAAAGATACCAGGCGTTTCCCCCTGGAAGCTCCCTCGTG
CGCTCTCCTGTTCCGACCCTGCCGCTTACCGGATACCTGTCCGCCTTTCTCCCTTCGGGAAGCGTGGCGC
TTTCTCATAGCTCACGCTGTAGGTATCTCAGTTCGGTGTAGGTCGTTCGCTCCAAGCTGGGCTGTGTGCA
CGAACCCCCCGTTCAGCCCGACCGCTGCGCCTTATCCGGTAACTATCGTCTTGAGTCCAACCCGGTAAGA
CACGACTTATCGCCACTGGCAGCAGCCACTGGTAACAGGATTAGCAGAGCGAGGTATGTAGGCGGTGCTA
CAGAGTTCTTGAAGTGGTGGCCTAACTACGGCTACACTAGAAGGACAGTATTTGGTATCTGCGCTCTGCT
GAAGCCAGTTACCTTCGGAAAAAGAGTTGGTAGCTCTTGATCCGGCAAACAAACCACCGCTGGTAGCGGT
GGTTTTTTTGTTTGCAAGCAGCAGATTACGCGCAGAAAAAAAGGATCTCAAGAAGATCCTTTGATCTTTT
CTACGGGGTCTGACGCTCAGTGGAACGAAAACTCACGTTAAGGGATTTTGGTCATGAGATTATCAAAAAG
GATCTTCACCTAGATCCTTTTAAATCAATCTAAAGTATATATGAGTAAACTTGGTCTGACAGTTACCAAT
GCTTAATCAGTGAGGCACCTATCTCAGCGATCTGTCTATTTCGTTCATCCATAGTTGCCTGACTCCCCGT
CGTGTAGATAACTACGATACGGGAGGGCTTACCATCTGGCCCCAGTGCTGCAATGATACCGCGAGACCCA
CGCTCACCGGCTCCAGATTTATCAGCAATAAACCAGCCAGCCGGAAGGGCCGAGCGCAGAAGTGGTCCTG
CAACTTTATCCGCCTCCATCCAGTCTATTAATTGTTGCCGGGAAGCTAGAGTAAGTAGTTCGCCAGTTAA
TAGTTTGCGCAACGTTGTTGCCATTGCTACAGGCATCGTGGTGTCACGCTCGTCGTTTGGTATGGCTTCA
TTCAGCTCCGGTTCCCAACGATCAAGGCGAGTTACATGATCCCCCATGTTGTGCAAAAAAGCGGTTAGCT
CCTTCGGTCCTCCGATCGTTGTCAGAAGTAAGTTGGCCGCAGTGTTATCACTCATGGTTATGGCAGCACT
GCATAATTCTCTTACTGTCATGCCATCCGTAAGATGCTTTTCTGTGACTGGTGAGTACTCAACCAAGTCA
TTCTGAGAATAGTGTATGCGGCGACCGAGTTGCTCTTGCCCGGCGTCAACACGGGATAATACCGCGCCAC
ATAGCAGAACTTTAAAAGTGCTCATCATTGGAAAACGTTCTTCGGGGCGAAAACTCTCAAGGATCTTACC
GCTGTTGAGATCCAGTTCGATGTAACCCACTCGTGCACCCAACTGATCTTCAGCATCTTTTACTTTCACC
AGCGTTTCTGGGTGAGCAAAAACAGGAAGGCAAAATGCCGCAAAAAAGGGAATAAGGGCGACACGGAAAT
GTTGAATACTCATACTCTTCCTTTTTCAATATTATTGAAGCATTTATCAGGGTTATTGTCTCATGAGCGG
ATACATATTTGAATGTATTTAGAAAAATAAACAAATAGGGGTTCCGCGCACATTTCCCCGAAAAGTGCCA
CCTGACGTCTAAGAAACCATTATTATCATGACATTAACCTATAAAAATAGGCGTATCACGAGGCCCTTTC
GTCTTCAAGAATTGGATCCGAATTCCCGGGAGAGCTCGATATCGCATGCGGATTTAAATTAATTAA
